Addgene plasmid #130970: pHCT2
Purpose: HyPr plasmid with natMX marker
Depositing lab: Chris Todd Hittinger. Depositing organization: University of Wisconsin, Madison. Publication: Synthetic hybrids of six yeast species. Peris D, Alexander WG, Fisher KJ, Moriarty RV, Basuino MG, Ubbelohde EJ, Wrobel RL, Hittinger CT. Nat Commun. 2020 Apr 29;11(1):2085. doi: 10.1038/s41467-020-15559-4. PubMed 32350251.
Backbone
  Vector backbone: pHCT2
  Vector type: Yeast Expression
  Selectable markers: nourseothricin
Growth in bacteria
  Bacterial resistance: Ampicillin, 100 μg/mL
  Growth temperature: 37°C
  Growth strain: DH5alpha
  Growth instructions: low copy (CEN) in yeast
  Copy number: High Copy
Gene/Insert
  Gene/Insert name: empty backbone
Terms and licenses: Academic/Nonprofit Terms; Industry Terms: Not Available to Industry
How to cite: pHCT2 was a gift from Chris Todd Hittinger (Addgene plasmid # 130970 ; http://n2t.net/addgene:130970 ; RRID:Addgene_130970)
