[The description below was written by a language model from this plasmid's Addgene catalogue record and pLannotate feature annotations shown in this document.]
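Description:
pHCT2 is an 11.1 kb yeast–E. coli shuttle plasmid catalogued as a yeast expression vector and described as a "HyPr" plasmid carrying the natMX marker. In bacteria it replicates from a high-copy ColE1/pUC-type origin and is selected with ampicillin through the bla gene. In yeast it is maintained at low copy by ARS1 and the CEN4 centromere. Yeast selection relies on nourseothricin resistance from the nat1 acetyltransferase gene, flanked by the Ashbya gossypii TEF promoter and terminator (the natMX cassette). Several short annotated fragments (lac promoter/operator, lacI, lacZα, bom, tet promoter, RMD1) appear to be backbone remnants rather than functional units.

Although the catalogue lists the insert as "empty backbone", the feature table shows a functional payload built around the Saccharomyces cerevisiae HO endonuclease. The HO coding sequence sits downstream of a tetracycline response element with seven tetO copies. It is followed by tandem Myc epitope repeats, apparently as a C-terminal tag, and by the CYC1 terminator. On the opposite strand, a TetR–VP16 activation domain fusion is placed behind the CMV enhancer/promoter, supplying the tetracycline-controlled transactivator that acts on the response element. The record does not say whether this is a Tet-On or Tet-Off variant.

HO cuts the MAT locus and triggers mating-type switching, so regulated expression from this plasmid should allow mating type to be changed on demand in strains that would otherwise not mate. This fits the associated work on synthetic hybrids of multiple yeast species. The dominant drug marker permits use in prototrophic or wild strains.
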