Features (pLannotate 1.2.2; 28 found; start..end, strand, type, name):
      1..271     +  protein_bind   tetracycline response element: contains seven copies of the tetracycline operator tetO tetracycline repressor TetR
    462..2219    +  CDS            HO: HO_YEAST - Experimental evidence at protein level: Swiss-Prot protein existence level 1. Initiation of mating type interconversion. This protein is a site-specific endonuclease that cleaves a site in the mat locus on chromosome III. The double-strand break is followed by a unidirectional gene conversion event that replaces the information at the mat locus by information copied from either of the two homologous loci (HMR and HML) that reside at the extremity of the chromosome III. Endonuclease expression takes place in late G1 just before cells enter S phase. From Saccharomyces cerevisiae (stra
   2268..2765    +  CDS            13xMyc: 13 tandem Myc epitope tags
   2817..2843    +  CDS            3xMyc (fragment): 3 tandem Myc epitope tags
   2853..2903    +  CDS            13xMyc (fragment): 13 tandem Myc epitope tags
   2958..3205    +  terminator     CYC1 terminator: S. cerevisiae CYC1; transcription terminator for CYC1
   3250..3272    -  protein_bind   lac operator (fragment): The lac repressor binds to the lac operator to inhibit transcription in E. coli. This inhibition can be relieved by adding lactose or isopropyl-β-D-thiogalactopyranoside (IPTG). lac repressor encoded by lacI
   3276..3306    -  promoter       lac promoter: promoter for the E. coli lac operon
   3321..3342    -  protein_bind   CAP binding site: CAP binding activates transcription in the presence of cAMP. E. coli catabolite activator protein
   3355..3447    -  CDS            lacI (fragment): lac repressor; lacI; The lac repressor binds to the lac operator to inhibit transcription in E. coli. This inhibition can be relieved by adding lactose or isopropyl-β-D-thiogalactopyranoside (IPTG).
   3630..4218    -  rep_origin     ori: high-copy-number ColE1/pMB1/pBR322/pUC origin of replication
   4389..5249    -  CDS            AmpR: β-lactamase; bla; confers resistance to ampicillin, carbenicillin, and related antibiotics
   5250..5354    -  promoter       AmpR promoter: bla
   5562..5905    +  promoter       TEF promoter: Ashbya gossypii TEF promoter
   5912..6476    +  CDS            NrsR (fragment): nourseothricin acetyltransferase; Streptomyces noursei nat1; confers resistance to nourseothricin
   6484..6681    +  terminator     TEF terminator: Ashbya gossypii TEF terminator
   6779..6797    +  promoter       tet promoter (fragment): E. coli promoter for tetracycline efflux protein gene
   7024..7861    +  rep_origin     ARS1: S. cerevisiae autonomously replicating sequence ARS1/ARS416
   7980..7997    +  promoter       tet promoter (fragment): E. coli promoter for tetracycline efflux protein gene
   7997..8289    +  misc_feature   CEN4: S. cerevisiae CEN4 centromere
   8737..8847    -  CDS            RMD1 (fragment): RMD1_YEAST - Experimental evidence at protein level: Swiss-Prot protein existence level 1. Required for sporulation where it is believed to have a role in meiotic nuclear division. From Saccharomyces cerevisiae (strain ATCC 204508 / S288c) (Baker's yeast).
   8852..8903    +  misc_feature   bom (fragment): basis of mobility region from pBR322
   8909..9066    -  CDS            lacZα (fragment): LacZα fragment of β-galactosidase; lacZ fragment
   9093..9326    -  CDS            VP16 AD: transcriptional activation domain of herpes simplex virus protein VP16 (Triezenberg et al., 1988; Cousens et al., 1989); UL48
   9478..10097   -  CDS            TetR (fragment): tetracycline repressor TetR; tetR from transposon Tn10; TetR binds to the tetracycline operator tetO to inhibit transcription. This inhibition can be relieved by adding tetracycline or doxycycline.
  10203..10406   -  promoter       CMV promoter: human cytomegalovirus (CMV) immediate early promoter
  10407..10786   -  enhancer       CMV enhancer: human cytomegalovirus immediate early enhancer
  10900..11083   +  terminator     ADH1 terminator: S. cerevisiae ADH1; transcription terminator for the S. cerevisiae alcohol dehydrogenase 1 (ADH1) gene
>Addgene plasmid #130970 | pHCT2 | addgene full sequence | sequence record 269594 | Addgene NGS Result
TCCCTATCAGTGATAGAGAAAAGTGAAAGTCGAGTTTACCACTCCCTATCAGTGATAGAGAAAAGTGAAA
GTCGAGTTTACCACTCCCTATCAGTGATAGAGAAAAGTGAAAGTCGAGTTTACCACTCCCTATCAGTGAT
AGAGAAAAGTGAAAGTCGAGTTTACCACTCCCTATCAGTGATAGAGAAAAGTGAAAGTCGAGTTTACCAC
TCCCTATCAGTGATAGAGAAAAGTGAAAGTCGAGTTTACCACTCCCTATCAGTGATAGAGAAAAGTGAAA
GTCGAGCTCGGTACCCTATGGCATGCATGTGCTCTGTATGTATATAAAACTCTTGTTTTCTTCTTTTCTC
TAAATATTCTTTCCTTATACATTAGGTCCTTTGTAGCATAAATTACTATACTTCTATAGACACGCAAACA
CAAATACACACACTAAATTACCGGATCAATTCGGGGGAAAAATGCTTTCTGAAAACACGACTATTCTGAT
GGCTAACGGTGAAATTAAAGACATCGCAAACGTCACGGCTAACTCTTACGTTATGTGCGCAGATGGCTCC
GCTGCCCGCGTCATAAATGTCACACAGGGCTATCAGAAAATCTATAATATACAGCAAAAAACCAAACACA
GAGCTTTTGAAGGTGAACCTGGTAGGTTAGATCCCAGGCGTAGAACAGTTTATCAGCGTCTTGCATTACA
ATGTACTGCAGGTCATAAATTGTCAGTCAGGGTCCCTACCAAACCACTGTTGGAAAAAAGTGGTAGAAAT
GCCACCAAATATAAAGTGAGATGGAGAAATCTGCAGCAATGTCAGACGCTTGATGGTAGGATAATAATAA
TTCCAAAAAACCATCATAAGACATTCCCAATGACAGTTGAAGGTGAGTTTGCCGCAAAACGCTTCATAGA
AGAAATGGAGCGCTCTAAAGGAGAATATTTCAACTTTGACATTGAAGTTAGAGATTTGGATTATCTTGAT
GCTCAATTGAGAATTTCTAGCTGCATAAGATTTGGTCCAGTACTCACAGGAAATGGTGTTTTATCTAAAT
TTCTCACTGGACGTAGTGACCTTGTAACTCCTGCTGTAAAAAGTATGGCTTGGATGCTTGGTCTGTGGTT
AGGTGACGGTACAACAAAAGAGCCAGAAATCTCAGTAGATAGCTTGGATCCTAAGCTAATGGAGAGTTTA
AGAGAAAATGCGAAAATCTGGGGTCTCTACCTTACGGTTTGTGACGATCACGTTCCGCTACGTGCCAAAC
ATGTAAGGCTTCATTATGGAGATGGTCCAGATGAAAACAGGAAGACAAGGAATTTGAGGAAAAATAATCC
ATTCTGGAAAGCTGTCACAATTTTAAAGTTTAAAAGGGATCTTGATGGAGAGAAGCAAATCCCTGAATTT
ATGTACGGCGAGCATATAGAAGTTCGTGAAGCATTCTTAGCCGGCTTGATCGACTCAGATGGGTACGTTG
TGAAAAAGGGCGAAGGCCCTGAATCTTATAAAATAGCAATTCAAACTGTTTATTCATCCATTATGGACGG
AATTGTCCATATTTCAAGATCTCTTGGTATGTCAGCTACTGTGACGACCAGGTCAGCTAGGGAGGAAATC
ATTGAAGGAAGAAAAGTCCAATGTCAATTTACATACGACTGTAATGTTGCTGGGGGAACAACTTTACAGA
ATGTTTTGTCATATTGTCGAAGTGGTCACAAAACAAGAGAAGTTCCGCCAATTATAAAAAGGGAACCCGT
ATATTTCAGCTTCACGGATGATTTCCAGGGTGAGAGTACTGTATATGGGCTTACGATAGAAGGCCATAAA
AATTTCTTGCTTGGCAACAAAATAGAAGTGAAATCATGTCGAGGCTGCTGTGTGGGAGAACAGCATAAAA
TATCACAAAAAAAGAATCTAAAACACTGTGTTGCTTGTCCCAGAAAGGGAATCAAGTATTTTTATAAAGA
TTGGAGTGGTAAAAATCGAGTATGTGCTAGATGCTATGGAAGATACAAATTCAGCGGTCATCACTGTATA
AATTGCAAGTATGTACCAGAAGCACGTGAAGTGAAAAAGGCAAAAGACAAAGGCGAAAAATTGGGCATTA
CGCCCGAAGGTTTGCCAGTTAAAGGACCAGAGTGTATAAAATGTGGCGGAATCTTACAGTTTGATGCTGT
CCGCGGGCCTCATAAGAGTTGTGGTAACAACGCAGGTGCGCGCATCTGCCGGATCCCCGGGTTAATTAAC
GGTGGAGGTGGAGGTGGAGGTGGAGGTGAACAAAAGCTAATCTCCGAGGAAGACTTGAACGGTGAACAAA
AATTAATCTCAGAAGAAGACTTGAACGGACTCGACGGTGAACAAAAGTTGATTTCTGAAGAAGATTTGAA
CGGTGAACAAAAGCTAATCTCCGAGGAAGACTTGAACGGTGAACAAAAATTAATCTCAGAAGAAGACTTG
AACGGACTCGACGGTGAACAAAAGTTGATTTCTGAAGAAGATTTGAACGGTGAACAAAAGCTAATCTCCG
AGGAAGACTTGAACGGTGAACAAAAATTAATCTCAGAAGAAGACTTGAACGGACTCGACGGTGAACAAAA
GTTGATTTCTGAAGAAGATTTGAACGGTGAACAAAAGCTAATCTCCGAGGAAGACTTGAACGGTGAACAA
AAATTAATCTCAGAAGAAGACTTGAACGGACTCGACGGTGAACAAAAGTTGATTTCTGAAGAAGATTTGA
ACGGTGAACAAAAGCTAATCTCCGAGGAAGACTTGAACGGTGAACAAAAATTAATCTCAGAAGAAGACTT
GAACGGACTCGACGGTGAACAAAAGTTGATTTCTGAAGAAGATTTGAACGGTGAACAAAAGCTAATCTCC
GAGGAAGACTTGAACGGTGAACAAAAATTAATCAATCACTAGTGAATTCGCGCCACTTCTAAATAAGCGA
ATTTCTTGAGGGCCGCATCATGTAATTAGTTATGTCACGCTTACATTCACGCCCTCCCCCCACATCCGCT
CTAACCGAAAAGGAAGGAGTTAGACAACCTGAAGTCTAGGTCCCTATTTATTTTTTTATAGTTATGTTAG
TATTAAGAACGTTATTTATATTTCAAATTTTTCTTTTTTTTCTGTACAGACGCGTGTACGCATGTAACAT
TATACTGAAAACCTTGCTTGAGAAGGTTTTGGGACGCTCGAAGGCTTTAATTTGCGGCCAAGCTTGGCGT
AATCATGGTCATAGCTGTTTCCTGTGTGAAATTGTTATCCGCTCACAATTCCACACAACATACGAGCCGG
AAGCATAAAGTGTAAAGCCTGGGGTGCCTAATGAGTGAGCTAACTCACATTAATTGCGTTGCGCTCACTG
CCCGCTTTCCAGTCGGGAAACCTGTCGTGCCAGCTGCATTAATGAATCGGCCAACGCGCGGGGAGAGGCG
GTTTGCGTATTGGGCGCTCTTCCGCTTCCTCGCTCACTGACTCGCTGCGCTCGGTCGTTCGGCTGCGGCG
AGCGGTATCAGCTCACTCAAAGGCGGTAATACGGTTATCCACAGAATCAGGGGATAACGCAGGAAAGAAC
ATGTGAGCAAAAGGCCAGCAAAAGGCCAGGAACCGTAAAAAGGCCGCGTTGCTGGCGTTTTTCCATAGGC
TCCGCCCCCCTGACGAGCATCACAAAAATCGACGCTCAAGTCAGAGGTGGCGAAACCCGACAGGACTATA
AAGATACCAGGCGTTTCCCCCTGGAAGCTCCCTCGTGCGCTCTCCTGTTCCGACCCTGCCGCTTACCGGA
TACCTGTCCGCCTTTCTCCCTTCGGGAAGCGTGGCGCTTTCTCATAGCTCACGCTGTAGGTATCTCAGTT
CGGTGTAGGTCGTTCGCTCCAAGCTGGGCTGTGTGCACGAACCCCCCGTTCAGCCCGACCGCTGCGCCTT
ATCCGGTAACTATCGTCTTGAGTCCAACCCGGTAAGACACGACTTATCGCCACTGGCAGCAGCCACTGGT
AACAGGATTAGCAGAGCGAGGTATGTAGGCGGTGCTACAGAGTTCTTGAAGTGGTGGCCTAACTACGGCT
ACACTAGAAGAACAGTATTTGGTATCTGCGCTCTGCTGAAGCCAGTTACCTTCGGAAAAAGAGTTGGTAG
CTCTTGATCCGGCAAACAAACCACCGCTGGTAGCGGTGGTTTTTTTGTTTGCAAGCAGCAGATTACGCGC
AGAAAAAAAGGATCTCAAGAAGATCCTTTGATCTTTTCTACGGGGTCTGACGCTCAGTGGAACGAAAACT
CACGTTAAGGGATTTTGGTCATGAGATTATCAAAAAGGATCTTCACCTAGATCCTTTTAAATTAAAAATG
AAGTTTTAAATCAATCTAAAGTATATATGAGTAAACTTGGTCTGACAGTTACCAATGCTTAATCAGTGAG
GCACCTATCTCAGCGATCTGTCTATTTCGTTCATCCATAGTTGCCTGACTCCCCGTCGTGTAGATAACTA
CGATACGGGAGGGCTTACCATCTGGCCCCAGTGCTGCAATGATACCGCGAGACCCACGCTCACCGGCTCC
AGATTTATCAGCAATAAACCAGCCAGCCGGAAGGGCCGAGCGCAGAAGTGGTCCTGCAACTTTATCCGCC
TCCATCCAGTCTATTAATTGTTGCCGGGAAGCTAGAGTAAGTAGTTCGCCAGTTAATAGTTTGCGCAACG
TTGTTGCCATTGCTACAGGCATCGTGGTGTCACGCTCGTCGTTTGGTATGGCTTCATTCAGCTCCGGTTC
CCAACGATCAAGGCGAGTTACATGATCCCCCATGTTGTGCAAAAAAGCGGTTAGCTCCTTCGGTCCTCCG
ATCGTTGTCAGAAGTAAGTTGGCCGCAGTGTTATCACTCATGGTTATGGCAGCACTGCATAATTCTCTTA
CTGTCATGCCATCCGTAAGATGCTTTTCTGTGACTGGTGAGTACTCAACCAAGTCATTCTGAGAATAGTG
TATGCGGCGACCGAGTTGCTCTTGCCCGGCGTCAATACGGGATAATACCGCGCCACATAGCAGAACTTTA
AAAGTGCTCATCATTGGAAAACGTTCTTCGGGGCGAAAACTCTCAAGGATCTTACCGCTGTTGAGATCCA
GTTCGATGTAACCCACTCGTGCACCCAACTGATCTTCAGCATCTTTTACTTTCACCAGCGTTTCTGGGTG
AGCAAAAACAGGAAGGCAAAATGCCGCAAAAAAGGGAATAAGGGCGACACGGAAATGTTGAATACTCATA
CTCTTCCTTTTTCAATATTATTGAAGCATTTATCAGGGTTATTGTCTCATGAGCGGATACATATTTGAAT
GTATTTAGAAAAATAAACAAATAGGGGTTCCGCGCACATTTCCCCGAAAAGTGCCACCTGACGTCTAAGA
AACCATTATTATCATGACATTAACCTATAAAAATAGGCGTATCACGAGGCCCTTTCGTCTTCAAGAATTC
AGCTGAAGCTTCGTACGCTGCAGGTCGACGGATCCCCGGGTTAATTAAGGCGCGCCAGATCTGTTTAGCT
TGCCTCGTCCCCGCCGGGTCACCCGGCCAGCGACATGGAGGCCCAGAATACCCTCCTTGACAGTCTTGAC
GTGCGCAGCTCAGGGGCATGATGTGACTGTCGCCCGTACATTTAGCCCATACATCCCCATGTATAATCAT
TTGCATCCATACATTTTGATGGCCGCACGGCGCGAAGCAAAAATTACGGCTCCTCGCTGCAGACCTGCGA
GCAGGGAAACGCTCCCCTCACAGACGCGTTGAATTGTCCCCACGCCGCGCCCCTGTAGAGAAATATAAAA
GGTTAGGATTTGCCACTGAGGTTCTTCTTTCATATACTTCCTTTTAAAATCTTGCTAGGATACAGTTCTC
ACATCACATCCGAACATAAACAACCATGGGTACCACTCTTGACGACACGGCTTACCGGTACCGCACCAGT
GTCCCGGGGGACGCCGAGGCCATCGAGGCACTGGATGGGTCCTTCACCACCGACACCGTCTTCCGCGTCA
CCGCCACCGGGGACGGCTTCACCCTGCGGGAGGTGCCGGTGGACCCGCCCCTGACCAAGGTGTTCCCCGA
CGACGAATCGGACGACGAATCGGACGACGGGGAGGACGGCGACCCGGACTCCCGGACGTTCGTCGCGTAC
GGGGACGACGGCGACCTGGCGGGCTTCGTGGTCGTCTCGTACTCCGGCTGGAACCGCCGGCTGACCGTCG
AGGACATCGAGGTCGCCCCGGAGCACCGGGGGCACGGGGTCGGGCGCGCGTTGATGGGGCTCGCGACGGA
GTTCGCCCGCGAGCGGGGCGCCGGGCACCTCTGGCTGGAGGTCACCAACGTCAACGCACCGGCGATCCAC
GCGTACCGGCGGATGGGGTTCACCCTCTGCGGCCTGGACACCGCCCTGTACGACGGCACCGCCTCGGACG
GCGAGCAGGCGCTCTACATGAGCATGCCCTGCCCCTAATCAGTACTGACAATAAAAAGATTCTTGTTTTC
AAGAACTTGTCATTTGTATAGTTTTTTTATATTGTAGTTGTTCTATTTTAATCAAATGTTAGCGTGATTT
ATATTTTTTTTCGCCTCGACATCATCTGCCCAGATGCGAAGTTAAGTGCGCAGAAAGTAATATCATGCGT
CAATCGTATGTGAATGCTGGTCGCTATACTGCTGTCGATTCGATACTAACGCCGCCATCCAGTGTCGAAA
ACGAGCTCGAATTCATCGATGATATCAGATCCACTAGTGGCCTATGCAATTCTCATGTTTGACAGCTTAT
CATCGATCGTCCAACTGCATGGAGATGAGTCGTGGCAAGAATACCAAGAGTTCCTCGGTTTGCCAGTTAT
TAAAAGACTCGTATTTCCAAAAGACTGCAACATACTACTCAGTGCAGCTTCACAGAAACCTCATTCGTTT
ATTCCCTTGTTTGATTCAGAAGCAGGTGGGACAGGTGAACTTTTGGATTGGAACTCGATTTCTGACTGGG
TTGGAAGGCAAGAGAGCCCCGAGAGCTTACATTTTATGTTAGCTGGTGGACTGACGCCAGAAAATGTTGG
TGATGCGCTTAGATTAAATGGCGTTATTGGTGTTGATGTAAGCGGAGGTGTGGAGACAAATGGTGTAAAA
GACTCTAACAAAATAGCAAATTTCGTCAAAAATGCTAAGAAATAGGTTATTACTGAGTAGTATTTATTTA
AGTATTGTTTGTGCACTTGCCTGCAAGCCTTTTGAAAAGCAAGCATAAAAGATCTAAACATAAAATCTGT
AAAATAACAAGATGTAAAGATAATGCTAAATCATTTGGCTTTTTGATTGATTGTACAGGAAAATATACAT
CGCAGGGGGTTGACTTTTACCATTTCACCGCAATGGAATCAAACTTGTTGAAGAGAATGTTCACAGGCGC
ATACGCTACAATGACCCGATTCTTGCTAGCCTTTTCTCGGTCTTGCAAACAACCGCCGGCAGCTTAGTAT
ATAAATACACATGTACATACCTCTCTCCGTATCCTCGTAATCATTTTCTTGTATTTATCGTCTTTTCGCT
GTAAAAACTTTATCACACTTATCTCAAATACACTTATTAACCGCTTTTACTATTATCTTCTACGCTGACA
GTAATATCAAACAGTGACACATATTAAACACAGTGGTTTCTTTGCATAAACACCATCAGCCTCAAGTCGT
CAAGTAAAGATTTCGTGTTCATGCAGATAGATAACAATCTATATGTTGATAATTAGCGTTGCCTCATCAA
TGCGAGATCCGTTTAACCGGACCCTAGTGCACTTACCCCACGTTCGGTCCACTGTGTGCCGAACATGCTC
CTTCACTATTTTAACATGTGGAATTATCGATGCCGGTGTTATTCTTGCTATGATAGGCCATCGAATGTTA
AAGGGAAGATTTATTGTTTTGCCCTTTAAAGACGAATTTGGACCGTGAATGTTTAAATAATTCTCATGTT
TGACAGCTTATCATCGAACTCTAAGAGGTGATACTTATTTACTGTAAAACTGTGACGATAAAACCGGAAG
GAAGAATAAGAAAACTCGAACTGATCTATAATGCCTATTTTCTGTAAAGAGTTTAAGCTATGAAAGCCTC
GGCATTTTGGCCGCTCCTAGGTAGTGCTTTTTTTCCAAGGACAAAACAGTTTCTTTTTCTTGAGCAGGTT
TTATGTTTCGGTAATCATAAACAATAAATAAATTATTTCATTTATGTTTAAAAATAAAAAATAAAAAAGT
ATTTTAAATTTTTAAAAAAGTTGATTATAAGCATGTGACCTTTTGCAAGCAATTAAATTTTGCAATTTGT
GATTTAGGCAAAAGTTACTATTTCTGGCTCGTGTAATATATGTATGCTAATGTGAACTTTTACAAAGTCG
ATATGGACTTAGTCAAAAGAAATTTTCTTAAAAATATATAGCACTAGCCAATTTAGCACTTCTTTATGAG
ATATATTATAGACTTTATTAAGCCAGATTTGTGTATTATATGTATTTACCCGGCGAATCATGGACATACA
TTCTGAAATAGGTAATATTCTCTATGGTGAGACAGCATAGATAACCTAGGATACAAGTTAAAAGCTAGTA
CTGTTTTGCAGTAATTTTTTTCTTTTTTATAAGAATGTTACCACCTAAATAAGTTATAAAGTCAATAGTT
AAGTTTGATATTTGATTGTAAAATACCGTAATATATTTGCATGATCAAAAGGCTCAATGTTGACTAGCCA
GCATGTCAACCACTATATTGATCACCGATATTAGGACTTCCACACCAACTAGTAATATGACAATAAATTC
AAGATATTCTTCATGAGAATGGCCCAGCGATTATGCGGTGTGAAATACCGCACAGATGCGTAAGGAGAAA
ATACCGCATCAGGCGCCATTCGCCATTCAGGCTGCGCAACTGTTGGGAAGGGCGATCGGTGCGGGCCTCT
TCGCTATTACGCCAGCTGGCGAAAGGGGGATGTGCTGCAAGGCGATTAAGTTGGGTAACGCCAGGGTTTT
CCCAGTCACGACGTTGTAAAACGACGGCCAGTGAATTCTTATTACGATCCTCGCGCCCCCTACCCACCGT
ACTCGTCAATTCCAAGGGCATCGGTAAACATCTGCTCAAACTCGAAGTCGGCCATATCCAGAGCGCCGTA
GGGGGCGGAGTCGTGGGGGGTAAATCCCGGACCCGGGGAATCCCCGTCCCCCAACATGTCCAGATCGAAA
TCGTCTAGCGCGTCGGCATGCGCCATCGCCACGTCCTCGCCGTCTAAGTGGAGCTCGTCCCCCAGGCTGA
CATCGGTCGGGGGGGCCGTCGACAGTCTGCGCGTGTGTCCCGCGGGGAGAAAGGACAGGCGCGGAGCCGC
CAGCCCCGCCTCTTCGGGGGCGTCGTCGTCCGGGAGATCGAGCAGGCCCTCGATGGTAGACCCGTAATTG
TTTTTCGTACGCGCGCGGCTGTACGCGGACCCACTTTCACATTTAAGTTGTTTTTCTAATCCGCATATGA
TCAATTCAAGGCCGAATAAGAAGGCTGGCTCTGCACCTTGGCGATCAAATAATTCGATAGCTTGTCGTAA
TAATGGCGGCATACTATCAGTAGTAGGTGTTTCCCTTTCTTCTTTAGCGACTTGATGCTCTTGTTCTTCC
AATACGCAACCTAAAGTAAAGTGCCCCACAGCGCTGAGTGCATATAATGCATTCTCTAGTGAAAAACCTT
GTTGGCATAAAAAGGCTAATTGATTTTCGAGAGTTTCATACTGTTTTTCTGTAGGCCGTGTACCTAAATG
TACTTTTGCTCCATCGCGATGACTTAGTAAAGCACATCTAAAACTTTTAGCGTTATTACGTAAAAAATCT
TGCCAGCTTTCCCCTTCTAAAGGGCAAAAGTGAGTATGGTGCCTATCTAACATCTCAATGGGTAAGGCGT
CGAGCAAAGCCCGCTTATTTTTTACATGCCAATACAATGTAGGCTGCTCTACACCTAGCTTCTGGGCGAG
TTTACGGGTTGTTAAACCTTCGATTCCGACCCCATTAAGCAGCTCTAATGCGCCGTTAATCACTTTACTT
TTATCTAATCTAGACATATGAATTAATTCGGGGCCGCGGAGGCTGGATCGGTCCCGGTGTCTTCTATGGA
GGTCAAAACAGCGTGGATGGCGTCTCCAGGCGATCTGACGGTTCACTAAACGAGCTCTGCTTATATAGAC
CTCCCACCGTACACGCCTACCGCCCATTTGCGTCAATGGGGCGGAGTTGTTACGACATTTTGGAAAGTCC
CGTTGATTTTGGTGCCAAAACAAACTCCCATTGACGTCAATGGGGTGGAGACTTGGAAATCCCCGTGAGT
CAAACCGCTATCCACGCCCATTGATGTACTGCCAAAACCGCATCACCATGGTAATAGCGATGACTAATAC
GTAGATGTACTGCCAAGTAGGAAAGTCCCATAAGGTCATGTACTGGGCATAATGCCAGGCGGGCCATTTA
CCGTCATTGACGTCAATAGGGGGCGTACTTGGCATATGATACACTTGATGTACTGCCAAGTGGGCAGTTT
ACCGTAAATACTCCACCCATTGACGTCAATGGAAAGTCCCTATTGGCGTTACTATGGGAACATACGTCAT
TATTGACGTCAATGGGCGGGGGTCGTTGGGCGGTCAGCCAGGCGGGCCATTTACCGTAAGTTATGTAACG
CGGAACTCCATATATGGGCTATGAACTAATGACCCCGTAATTGATTACTATTAATAACTAGTCAATAATC
AATGTCAACATGGCGGTAATGTTGGACATGAGCCAATATAAATGTACATATTATGATATGGATACAACGT
ATGCAATGGGCCAAGCTCCTCGAGTAATTCGCGCCACTTCTAATAAGCGATTTCTTATGATTTATGATTT
TTATTATTAAATAAGTTATAAAAAAAATAAGTGTATACAAATTTTAAAGTGACTCTTAGGTTTTAAAACG
AAAATTCTTATTCTTGAGTAACTCTTTCCTGTAGGTCAGGTTGCTTTCTCAGGTATAGTATGAGGTCGCT
CTTATTGACCACACCTCTACCGGCAGATCCGCTAGGGATAACAGGGTAATATAGATCAATTCCTCGATCG
AGTTTACCAC
